>Addgene plasmid #71066 | pFOSGE_CUS1C01 | depositor partial sequence | sequence record 127008 | insert
ATGGATAGTAACATGGAACCTTGGTCCTTTGCCCTCAATTTCGATGACAGCGATAAATCGTCGGATAACG
AGAGCCACTCTTCGACCAGATCCTCGAGCCGCTCCAGTGACACCAGCATAGACACCAGCTCCGTGGAGAA
GGAGCCAGCTAGCGTAATTGAGAGCCAGTCTGTCCCTGGCGGAAGCTACGATATTATCTCCAAGACCAAC
ATGCTGCAATTTGTGCAGAAAATCGATGCAAATTCATCGCTGGACGATCAAGGTTGCGATATGATGGCCA
GAATAGCCGATGCCTTTGTTAACGACATATCCATGCGCATAGTTAAGTTGGCCAAGTATCGAAAGAGCGA
CGTTAGCGTGCTGGACCTGAAGTTCATCCTCAAGCGGGAGTTCAACATGGAGTTCCCAATTGAA
