>Addgene plasmid #71066 | pFOSGE_CUS1C01 | addgene partial sequence | sequence record 130988 | M13-F20 5'-TGTAAAACGACGGCCAGT-3'
ATTTTATTTTGACTGATAGTGACCTGTTCGTTGCAACAAATTGATGAGCAATGCTTTTTTATACTGCCAA
CTTTGTACAAAAAAGCAGGCTTCATGGATAGTAACATGGAACCTTGGTCCTTTGCCCTCAATTTCGATGA
CAGCGATAAATCGTCGGATAACGAGAGCCACTCTTCGACCAGATCCTCGAGCCGCTCCAGTGACACCAGC
ATAGACACCAGCTCCGTGGAGAAGGAGCCAGCTAGCGTAATTGAGAGCCAGTCTGTCCCTGGCGGAAGCT
ACGATATTATCTCCAAGACCAACATGCTGCAATTTGTGCAGAAAATCGATGCAAATTCATCGCTGGACGA
TCAAGGTTGCGATATGATGGCCAGAATAGCCGATGCCTTTGTTAACGACATATCCATGCGCATAGTTAAG
TTGGCCAAGTATCGAAAGAGCGACGTTAGCGTGCTGGACCTGAAGTTCATCCTCAAGCGGGAGTTCAACA
TGGAGTTCCCAATTGAAGACCCAGCTTTCTTGTACAAAGTTGGCATTATAAGAAAGCATTGCTTATCAAT
TTGTTGCAACGAACAGGTCACTATCAGTCAAAATAAAATCATTATTTGCC
