[The description below was written by a language model from this plasmid's Addgene catalogue record.]
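Description:
pFOSGE_CUS1C01 is a Gateway entry clone built on the commercial pDONR221 donor vector and carrying a 414 bp insert corresponding to the Drosophila melanogaster gene Taf12L (CG15632, transcript FBtr0077420), a TAF12-like TBP-associated factor related to subunits of the general transcription factor TFIID. The plasmid is maintained in standard E. coli cloning strains as a high-copy plasmid under kanamycin selection. The insert was introduced by Gateway cloning; in the usual pDONR221 workflow, a BP recombination replaces the donor vector's counter-selectable cassette with the attB-flanked fragment, leaving the insert flanked by attL sites. M13 forward and reverse primer sites on either side of the recombination region allow the insert to be verified by sequencing.

As an entry clone, the construct has no stated promoter, tag or reporter for expressing the insert, and it is not intended for expression in its own right. Instead it serves as a shuttle: an LR recombination reaction can transfer the Taf12L sequence into any compatible Gateway destination vector, which then supplies the promoter, fusion partners and host-specific elements. The record does not say whether the insert includes a stop codon or which destination vectors were used, and no feature table is provided. The associated publication concerns a study of how transcriptional regulators function in different regulatory contexts, which suggests that this clone belongs to a larger collection of fly transcription-related open reading frames, although the record itself lists the purpose only as a Gateway entry clone.
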