Addgene plasmid #71066: pFOSGE_CUS1C01
Purpose: Gateway entry clone
Depositing lab: Alexander Stark. Depositing organization: Research Institute of Molecular Pathology (IMP). Publication: Transcriptional regulators form diverse groups with context-dependent regulatory functions. Stampfel G, Kazmar T, Frank O, Wienerroither S, Reiter F, Stark A. Nature. 2015 Nov 9. doi: 10.1038/nature15545. PubMed 26550828.
Backbone
  Vector backbone: pDONR221
  Backbone manufacturer: Invitrogen
  Backbone size w/o insert (bp): 4762
  Vector type: Gateway entry vector
Growth in bacteria
  Bacterial resistance: Kanamycin, 50 μg/mL
  Growth temperature: 37°C
  Growth strain: DH5alpha
  Copy number: High Copy
Gene/Insert
  Gene/Insert name: Taf12L (alt names: FBgn0031623; CG15632, FBtr0077420)
  Species: D. melanogaster (fly)
  Insert size (bp): 414
  Entrez Gene: Taf12L (a.k.a. Dmel_CG15632, CG15632, Dmel\CG15632, TAF, TAF12L, TAF30alpha-2, TAF[[II]], TFIID, Taf30alpha-2, dTAF12, dTAF12L, dTAF[[II]]30a, dTAF[[II]]30alpha-2, dmTAF12L, dmTAF12b, rye)
  Cloning method: Gateway Cloning
  Sequencing primers: 5′ M13-F20; 3′ M13R
Terms and licenses: Academic/Nonprofit Terms; Industry Terms: Not Available to Industry
How to cite: pFOSGE_CUS1C01 was a gift from Alexander Stark (Addgene plasmid # 71066 ; http://n2t.net/addgene:71066 ; RRID:Addgene_71066)
